>Addgene plasmid #119223 | delta-EGFP | addgene full sequence | sequence record 231763 | Addgene NGS Result
TAGTTATTAATAGTAATCAATTACGGGGTCATTAGTTCATAGCCCATATATGGAGTTCCGCGTTACATAA
CTTACGGTAAATGGCCCGCCTGGCTGACCGCCCAACGACCCCCGCCCATTGACGTCAATAATGACGTATG
TTCCCATAGTAACGCCAATAGGGACTTTCCATTGACGTCAATGGGTGGAGTATTTACGGTAAACTGCCCA
CTTGGCAGTACATCAAGTGTATCATATGCCAAGTACGCCCCCTATTGACGTCAATGACGGTAAATGGCCC
GCCTGGCATTATGCCCAGTACATGACCTTATGGGACTTTCCTACTTGGCAGTACATCTACGTATTAGTCA
TCGCTATTACCATGGTGATGCGGTTTTGGCAGTACATCAATGGGCGTGGATAGCGGTTTGACTCACGGGG
ATTTCCAAGTCTCCACCCCATTGACGTCAATGGGAGTTTGTTTTGGCACCAAAATCAACGGGACTTTCCA
AAATGTCGTAACAACTCCGCCCCATTGACGCAAATGGGCGGTAGGCGTGTACGGTGGGAGGTCTATATAA
GCAGAGCTGGTTTAGTGAACCGTCAGATCCGCTAGCATGGACGTTCTGGGCTGGCTGCTGCTGCCGCTCC
TTCTGCTGTGCACGCAGCCGCACCATGGCGCCAGAGCAATGAATGACATTGGGGACTACGTGGGCTCCAA
CCTGGAGATATCCTGGCTCCCCAACCTGGATGGACTAATGGAGGGCTACGCCCGAAACTTCCGACCAGGC
ATTGGAGGTCCTCCAGTGAATGTGGCGCTTGCCCTAGAGGTGGCCAGCATTGACCACATCTCAGAAGCAA
ATATGGAATACACCATGACAGTGTTCCTGCACCAGAGCTGGCGAGACAGCAGGCTGTCCTACAACCATAC
CAACGAGACCCTGGGCCTGGATAGCCGCTTCGTGGACAAGCTGTGGCTCCCTGACACCTTCATTGTGAAT
GCCAAGTCTGCCTGGTTCCATGATGTGACCGTGGAAAACAAGCTTATCCGCCTACAGCCCGACGGTGTGA
TTTTATACAGCATCCGCATCACCTCCACAGTGGCCTGTGACATGGACCTTGCCAAGTACCCCATGGACGA
GCAGGAGTGCATGCTGGACCTGGAGAGCTATGGCTACTCTTCTGAGGACATTGTCTATTATTGGTCAGAA
AACCAGGAGCAGATCCACGGGCTGGACAGGCTGCAACTGGCCCAGTTCACTATCACCAGTTACCGCTTCA
CCACGGAGCTGATGAACTTCAAATCAGCTGGCCAGTTCCCTCGACTCAGCTTACACTTCCAGCTTCGGAG
GAACCGGGGTGTCTACATCATCCAGTCTTACATGCCCTCTGTCCTCCTGGTTGCCATGTCCTGGGTCTCC
TTCTGGATTAGCCAAGCAGCAGTGCCTGCCAGAGTATCTCTAGGCATCACCACTGTGCTGACAATGACCA
CACTCATGGTTAGTGCCCGCTCCTCCCTCCCGCGGGCTTCTGCTATCAAGGCTCTGGATGTGTATTTCTG
GATCTGCTATGTCTTCGTGTTTGCTGCCCTGGTGGAGTATGCATTTGCCCACTTCAATGCTGACTACAGG
AAGAAACGGAAAGCCAAGGTCAAGGTCACGAAGCCAAGGGCAGAGATGGACGTGAGGAACGCCATTGTCC
TCTTCTCCCTCTCTGCTGCCGGGGTCAGCCAGGAGTTGGCTATCTCCCGCCGTCAAGGCCGGGTCCCTGG
GAACCTCATGGGTTCCTATAGGTCTGTAGAAGTGGAGGCAAAGAAGGAGGGGGGGTCCCGCCCAGGGGGC
CCAGGAGGCATCCGTTCCAGACTCAAACCCATCGATGCAGACACCATCGACATCTATGCCCGCGCTGTGT
TCCCGGCAGCCTTTGCAGCAGTCAACATCATCTACTGGGCAGCGTATACCATGCTGCAGTCGACGGTACC
GCGGGCCCGGGATCCACCGGTCGCCACCATGGTGAGCAAGGGCGAGGAGCTGTTCACCGGGGTGGTGCCC
ATCCTGGTCGAGCTGGACGGCGACGTAAACGGCCACAAGTTCAGCGTGTCCGGCGAGGGCGAGGGCGATG
CCACCTACGGCAAGCTGACCCTGAAGTTCATCTGCACCACCGGCAAGCTGCCCGTGCCCTGGCCCACCCT
CGTGACCACCCTGACCTACGGCGTGCAGTGCTTCAGCCGCTACCCCGACCACATGAAGCAGCACGACTTC
TTCAAGTCCGCCATGCCCGAAGGCTACGTCCAGGAGCGCACCATCTTCTTCAAGGACGACGGCAACTACA
AGACCCGCGCCGAGGTGAAGTTCGAGGGCGACACCCTGGTGAACCGCATCGAGCTGAAGGGCATCGACTT
CAAGGAGGACGGCAACATCCTGGGGCACAAGCTGGAGTACAACTACAACAGCCACAACGTCTATATCATG
GCCGACAAGCAGAAGAACGGCATCAAGGTGAACTTCAAGATCCGCCACAACATCGAGGACGGCAGCGTGC
AGCTCGCCGACCACTACCAGCAGAACACCCCCATCGGCGACGGCCCCGTGCTGCTGCCCGACAACCACTA
CCTGAGCACCCAGTCCGCCCTGAGCAAAGACCCCAACGAGAAGCGCGATCACATGGTCCTGCTGGAGTTC
GTGACCGCCGCCGGGATCACTCTCGGCATGGACGAGCTGTACAAGTAAAGCGGCCGCGACTCTAGATCAT
AATCAGCCATACCACATTTGTAGAGGTTTTACTTGCTTTAAAAAACCTCCCACACCTCCCCCTGAACCTG
AAACATAAAATGAATGCAATTGTTGTTGTTAACTTGTTTATTGCAGCTTATAATGGTTACAAATAAAGCA
ATAGCATCACAAATTTCACAAATAAAGCATTTTTTTCACTGCATTCTAGTTGTGGTTTGTCCAAACTCAT
CAATGTATCTTAAGGCGTAAATTGTAAGCGTTAATATTTTGTTAAAATTCGCGTTAAATTTTTGTTAAAT
CAGCTCATTTTTTAACCAATAGGCCGAAATCGGCAAAATCCCTTATAAATCAAAAGAATAGACCGAGATA
GGGT
[37 nt withheld, positions 3085-3121]
AAAGAACGTGGACTCCAACGTCAAAGG
[49 nt withheld, positions 3149-3197]
T
[91 nt withheld, positions 3199-3289]
G
[124 nt withheld, positions 3291-3414]
CAGGTGGCACTTTTCGGGGAAATGTGCGCGGAACCCCTATTTGTTTATTTTTCTAAATACATTCAAATAT
GTATCCGCTCATGAGACAATAACCCTGATAAATGCTTCAATAATATTGAAAAAGGAAGAGTCCTGAGGCG
GAAAGAACCAGCTGTGGAATGTGTGTCAGTTAGGGTGTGGAAAGTCCCCAGGCTCCCCAGCAGGCAGAAG
TATGCAAAGCATGCATCTCAATTAGTCAGCAACCAGGTGTGGAAAGTCCCCAGGCTCCCCAGCAGGCAGA
AGTATGCAAAGCATGCATCTCAATTAGTCAGCAACCATAGTCCCGCCCCTAACTCCGCCCATCCCGCCCC
TAACTCCGCCCAGTTCCGCCCATTCTCCGCCCCATGGCTGACTAATTTTTTTTATTTATGCAGAGGCCGA
GGCCGCCTCGGCCTCTGAGCTATTCCAGAAGTAGTGAGGAGGCTTTTTTGGAGGCCTAGGCTTTTGCAAA
GATCGATCAAGAGACAGGATGAGGATCGTTTCGCATGATTGAACAAGATGGATTGCACGCAGGTTCTCCG
GCCGCTTGGGTGGAGAGGCTATTCGGCTATGACTGGGCACAACAGACAATCGGCTGCTCTGATGCCGCCG
TGTTCCGGCTGTCAGCGCAGGGGCGCCCGGTTCTTTTTGTCAAGACCGACCTGTCCGGTGCCCTGAATGA
ACTGCAAGACGAGGCAGCGCGGCTATCGTGGCTGGCCACGACGGGCGTTCCTTGCGCAGCTGTGCTCGAC
GTTGTCACTGAAGCGGGAAGGGACTGGCTGCTATTGGGCGAAGTGCCGGGGCAGGATCTCCTGTCATCTC
ACCTTGCTCCTGCCGAGAAAGTATCCATCATGGCTGATGCAATGCGGCGGCTGCATACGCTTGATCCGGC
TACCTGCCCATTCGACCACCAAGCGAAACATCGCATCGAGCGAGCACGTACTCGGATGGAAGCCGGTCTT
GTCGATCAGGATGATCTGGACGAAGAGCATCAGGGGCTCGCGCCAGCCGAACTGTTCGCCAGGCTCAAGG
CGAGCATGCCCGACGGCGAGGATCTCGTCGTGACCCATGGCGATGCCTGCTTGCCGAATATCATGGTGGA
AAATGGCCGCTTTTCTGGATTCATCGACTGTGGCCGGCTGGGTGTGGCGGACCGCTATCAGGACATAGCG
TTGGCTACCCGTGATATTGCTGAAGAGCTTGGCGGCGAATGGGCTGACCGCTTCCTCGTGCTTTACGGTA
TCGCCGCTCCCGATTCGCAGCGCATCGCCTTCTATCGCCTTCTTGACGAGTTCTTCTGAGCGGGACTCTG
GGGTTCGAAATGACCGACCAAGCGACGCCCAACCTGCCATCACGAGATTTCGATTCCACCGCCGCCTTCT
ATGAAAGGTTGGGCTTCGGAATCGTTTTCCGGGACGCCGGCTGGATGATCCTCCAGCGCGGGGATCTCAT
GCTGGAGTTCTTCGCCCACCCTAGGGGGAGGCTAACTGAAACACGGAAGGAGACAATACCGGAAGGAACC
CGCGCTATGACGGCAATAAAAAGACAGAATAAAACGCACGGTGTTGGGTCGTTTGTTCATAAACGCGGGG
TTCGGTCCCAGGGCTGGCACTCTGTCGATACCCCACCGAGACCCCATTGGGGCCAATACGCCCGCGTTTC
TTCCTTTTCCCCACCCCACCCCCCAAGTTCGGGTGAAGGCCCAGGGCTCGCAGCCAACGTCGGGGCGGCA
GGCCCTGCCATAGCCTCAGGTTACTCATATATACTTTAGATTGATTTAAAACTTCATTTTTAATTTAAAA
GGATCTAGGTGAAGATCCTTTTTGATAATCTCATGACCAAAATCCCTTAACGTGAGTTTTCGTTCCACTG
AGCGTCAGACCCCGTAGAAAAGATCAAAGGATCTTCTTGAGATCCTTTTTTTCTGCGCGTAATCTGCTGC
TTGCAAACAAAAAAACCACCGCTACCAGCGGTGGTTTGTTTGCCGGATCAAGAGCTACCAACTCTTTTTC
CGAAGGTAACTGGCTTCAGCAGAGCGCAGATACCAAATACTGTTCTTCTAGTGTAGCCGTAGTTAGGCCA
CCACTTCAAGAACTCTGTAGCACCGCCTACATACCTCGCTCTGCTAATCCTGTTACCAGTGGCTGCTGCC
AGTGGCGATAAGTCGTGTCTTACCGGGTTGGACTCAAGACGATAGTTACCGGATAAGGCGCAGCGGTCGG
GCTGAACGGGGGGTTCGTGCACACAGCCCAGCTTGGAGCGAACGACCTACACCGAACTGAGATACCTACA
GCGTGAGCTATGAGAAAGCGCCACGCTTCCCGAAGGGAGAAAGGCGGACAGGTATCCGGTAAGCGGCAGG
GTCGGAACAGGAGAGCGCACGAGGGAGCTTCCAGGGGGAAACGCCTGGTATCTTTATAGTCCTGTCGGGT
TTCGCCACCTCTGACTTGAGCGTCGATTTTTGTGATGCTCGTCAGGGGGGCGGAGCCTATGGAAAAACGC
CAGCAACGCGGCCTTTTTACGGTTCCTGGCCTTTTGCTGGCCTTTTGCTCACATGTTCTTTCCTGCGTTA
TCCCCTGATTCTGTGGATAACCGTATTACCGCCATGCAT
Features (pLannotate 1.2.2; 15 found; start..end, strand, type, name):
     61..364     +  enhancer       CMV enhancer: human cytomegalovirus immediate early enhancer
    365..568     +  promoter       CMV promoter: human cytomegalovirus (CMV) immediate early promoter
    597..1943    +  CDS            Gabrd: GBRD_RAT - Experimental evidence at protein level: Swiss-Prot protein existence level 1. GABA, the major inhibitory neurotransmitter in the vertebrate brain, mediates neuronal inhibition by binding to the GABA/benzodiazepine receptor and opening an integral chloride channel. From Rattus norvegicus (Rat).
   1944..1975    +  misc_feature   MCS (fragment): multiple cloning site
   1989..2708    +  CDS            EGFP: the original enhanced GFP (Yang et al., 1996) mammalian codon-optimized
   2725..2808    +  CDS            large T antigen (fragment): large T antigen from SV40 (simian virus 40)
   2831..2952    +  polyA_signal   SV40 poly(A) signal: SV40 polyadenylation signal
   2986..3414    -  rep_origin     f1 ori (sequence partly withheld): f1 bacteriophage origin of replication; arrow indicates direction of (+) strand synthesis
   3441..3545    +  promoter       AmpR promoter: bla
   3547..3904    +  promoter       SV40 promoter: SV40 enhancer and early promoter
   3939..4733    +  CDS            NeoR/KanR: aminoglycoside phosphotransferase from Tn5; aph(3')-II (or nptII); confers resistance to neomycin, kanamycin, and G418 (Geneticin®)
   4754..4906    +  CDS            ble (fragment): BLE_KLEPN - Experimental evidence at protein level: Swiss-Prot protein existence level 1. Binding protein with a strong affinity to the bleomycin family of antibiotics. Binds to CL990; an antimitotic-antibiotic compound. From Klebsiella pneumoniae.
   4965..5012    +  polyA_signal   HSV TK poly(A) signal: herpes simplex virus thymidine kinase polyadenylation signal (Cole and Stacy, 1985)
   5103..5119    -  polyA_signal   bGH poly(A) signal (fragment): bovine growth hormone polyadenylation signal
   5341..5929    +  rep_origin     ori: high-copy-number ColE1/pMB1/pBR322/pUC origin of replication
