[The description below was written by a language model from this plasmid's Addgene catalogue record and pLannotate feature annotations shown in this document.]
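Description:
delta-EGFP is a mammalian expression plasmid built on the pEGFP-N1 backbone that encodes the rat GABAA receptor delta subunit (Gabrd) fused at its C-terminus to EGFP. The sequenced record is about 6 kb. The Gabrd coding sequence was inserted by restriction cloning between the NheI and PstI sites of the polylinker, downstream of the human cytomegalovirus immediate-early enhancer and promoter. In the feature table it is followed by a short remnant of the multiple cloning site and then the mammalian codon-optimized EGFP open reading frame, consistent with a single fusion protein joined by a short polylinker-derived linker. An SV40 polyadenylation signal terminates the transcript. The small "large T antigen" fragment annotated just upstream of it is most likely part of the SV40 sequence around that signal rather than an expressed element.

The plasmid is propagated in E. coli at high copy from a ColE1/pUC-type origin and also carries an f1 phage origin. Selection relies on a single Tn5 aminoglycoside phosphotransferase gene (NeoR/KanR). It is preceded by both a bacterial bla promoter and the SV40 enhancer/early promoter and followed by the HSV TK polyadenylation signal. The same marker can therefore give kanamycin resistance in bacteria and G418 resistance in mammalian cells. The short ble and bGH poly(A) fragments appear to be incidental annotation matches in the backbone.

The stated purpose is expression of GABAA receptors containing a fluorescently tagged delta subunit. The associated study examined clustered and non-clustered GABAA receptors in cultured hippocampal neurons, so the EGFP tag would suit visualizing the expression and subcellular distribution of the subunit in transfected cells.
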