Addgene plasmid #119223: delta-EGFP
Purpose: GABAA receptor expression (delta subunit with EGFP tag at the C-terminus)
Depositing lab: Angel de Blas. Publication: Clustered and non-clustered GABAA receptors in cultured hippocampal neurons. Christie SB, Li RW, Miralles CP, Yang B-, De Blas AL. Mol Cell Neurosci. 2006 Jan;31(1):1-14. doi: 10.1016/j.mcn.2005.08.014. Epub 2005 Sep 21. PubMed 16181787.
Backbone
  Vector backbone: pEGFP N1
  Vector type: Mammalian Expression
Growth in bacteria
  Bacterial resistance: Kanamycin, 50 μg/mL
  Growth temperature: 37°C
  Growth strain: DH5alpha
  Copy number: High Copy
Gene/Insert
  Gene/Insert name: GABRD
  Species: R. norvegicus (rat)
  GenBank ID: NM_017289.1
  Entrez Gene: Gabrd (a.k.a. GABAA-RD)
  Promoter: CMV
  Tag / fusion protein: eGFP (C terminal on backbone)
  Cloning method: Restriction Enzyme; 5′ cloning site NheI (unknown if destroyed); 3′ cloning site PstI (unknown if destroyed)
  Sequencing primers: 5′ CMV-F
Resource information
  A portion of this plasmid was derived from a plasmid made by: rat delta was originally from Dr. Robert Macdonald at Vanderbilt.
Terms and licenses: Academic/Nonprofit Terms; Industry Terms: Not Available to Industry
How to cite: delta-EGFP was a gift from Angel de Blas (Addgene plasmid # 119223 ; http://n2t.net/addgene:119223 ; RRID:Addgene_119223)
